>Addgene plasmid #43994 | pCoofy36 | depositor full sequence | sequence record 59496 | pCoofy36 sequence 5845 bps
TGGCGAATGGG
[124 nt withheld, positions 12-135]
C
[91 nt withheld, positions 137-227]
A
[49 nt withheld, positions 229-277]
CCTTTGACGTTGGAGTCCACGTTCTTT
[37 nt withheld, positions 305-341]
ACCCTATCTCGGTCTATTCTTTTGATTTATAAGGGATTTTGCCGATTTCGGCCTATTGGTTAAAAAATGA
GCTGATTTAACAAAAATTTAACGCGAATTTTAACAAAATATTAACGTTTACAATTTCAGGTGGCACTTTT
CGGGGAAATGTGCGCGGAACCCCTATTTGTTTATTTTTCTAAATACATTCAAATATGTATCCGCTCATGA
ATTAATTCTTAGAAAAACTCATCGAGCATCAAATGAAACTGCAATTTATTCATATCAGGATTATCAATAC
CATATTTTTGAAAAAGCCGTTTCTGTAATGAAGGAGAAAACTCACCGAGGCAGTTCCATAGGATGGCAAG
ATCCTGGTATCGGTCTGCGATTCCGACTCGTCCAACATCAATACAACCTATTAATTTCCCCTCGTCAAAA
ATAAGGTTATCAAGTGAGAAATCACCATGAGTGACGACTGAATCCGGTGAGAATGGCAAAAGTTTATGCA
TTTCTTTCCAGACTTGTTCAACAGGCCAGCCATTACGCTCGTCATCAAAATCACTCGCATCAACCAAACC
GTTATTCATTCGTGATTGCGCCTGAGCGAGACGAAATACGCGATCGCTGTTAAAAGGACAATTACAAACA
GGAATCGAATGCAACCGGCGCAGGAACACTGCCAGCGCATCAACAATATTTTCACCTGAATCAGGATATT
CTTCTAATACCTGGAATGCTGTTTTCCCGGGGATCGCAGTGGTGAGTAACCATGCATCATCAGGAGTACG
GATAAAATGCTTGATGGTCGGAAGAGGCATAAATTCCGTCAGCCAGTTTAGTCTGACCATCTCATCTGTA
ACATCATTGGCAACGCTACCTTTGCCATGTTTCAGAAACAACTCTGGCGCATCGGGCTTCCCATACAATC
GATAGATTGTCGCACCTGATTGCCCGACATTATCGCGAGCCCATTTATACCCATATAAATCAGCATCCAT
GTTGGAATTTAATCGCGGCCTAGAGCAAGACGTTTCCCGTTGAATATGGCTCATAACACCCCTTGTATTA
CTGTTTATGTAAGCAGACAGTTTTATTGTTCATGACCAAAATCCCTTAACGTGAGTTTTCGTTCCACTGA
GCGTCAGACCCCGTAGAAAAGATCAAAGGATCTTCTTGAGATCCTTTTTTTCTGCGCGTAATCTGCTGCT
TGCAAACAAAAAAACCACCGCTACCAGCGGTGGTTTGTTTGCCGGATCAAGAGCTACCAACTCTTTTTCC
GAAGGTAACTGGCTTCAGCAGAGCGCAGATACCAAATACTGTCCTTCTAGTGTAGCCGTAGTTAGGCCAC
CACTTCAAGAACTCTGTAGCACCGCCTACATACCTCGCTCTGCTAATCCTGTTACCAGTGGCTGCTGCCA
GTGGCGATAAGTCGTGTCTTACCGGGTTGGACTCAAGACGATAGTTACCGGATAAGGCGCAGCGGTCGGG
CTGAACGGGGGGTTCGTGCACACAGCCCAGCTTGGAGCGAACGACCTACACCGAACTGAGATACCTACAG
CGTGAGCTATGAGAAAGCGCCACGCTTCCCGAAGGGAGAAAGGCGGACAGGTATCCGGTAAGCGGCAGGG
TCGGAACAGGAGAGCGCACGAGGGAGCTTCCAGGGGGAAACGCCTGGTATCTTTATAGTCCTGTCGGGTT
TCGCCACCTCTGACTTGAGCGTCGATTTTTGTGATGCTCGTCAGGGGGGCGGAGCCTATGGAAAAACGCC
AGCAACGCGGCCTTTTTACGGTTCCTGGCCTTTTGCTGGCCTTTTGCTCACATGTTCTTTCCTGCGTTAT
CCCCTGATTCTGTGGATAACCGTATTACCGCCTTTGAGTGAGCTGATACCGCTCGCCGCAGCCGAACGAC
CGAGCGCAGCGAGTCAGTGAGCGAGGAAGCGGAAGAGCGCCTGATGCGGTATTTTCTCCTTACGCATCTG
TGCGGTATTTCACACCGCATATATGGTGCACTCTCAGTACAATCTGCTCTGATGCCGCATAGTTAAGCCA
GTATACACTCCGCTATCGCTACGTGACTGGGTCATGGCTGCGCCCCGACACCCGCCAACACCCGCTGACG
CGCCCTGACGGGCTTGTCTGCTCCCGGCATCCGCTTACAGACAAGCTGTGACCGTCTCCGGGAGCTGCAT
GTGTCAGAGGTTTTCACCGTCATCACCGAAACGCGCGAGGCAGCTGCGGTAAAGCTCATCAGCGTGGTCG
TGAAGCGATTCACAGATGTCTGCCTGTTCATCCGCGTCCAGCTCGTTGAGTTTCTCCAGAAGCGTTAATG
TCTGGCTTCTGATAAAGCGGGCCATGTTAAGGGCGGTTTTTTCCTGTTTGGTCACTGATGCCTCCGTGTA
AGGGGGATTTCTGTTCATGGGGGTAATGATACCGATGAAACGAGAGAGGATGCTCACGATACGGGTTACT
GATGATGAACATGCCCGGTTACTGGAACGTTGTGAGGGTAAACAACTGGCGGTATGGATGCGGCGGGACC
AGAGAAAAATCACTCAGGGTCAATGCCAGCGCTTCGTTAATACAGATGTAGGTGTTCCACAGGGTAGCCA
GCAGCATCCTGCGATGCAGATCCGGAACATAATGGTGCAGGGCGCTGACTTCCGCGTTTCCAGACTTTAC
GAAACACGGAAACCGAAGACCATTCATGTTGTTGCTCAGGTCGCAGACGTTTTGCAGCAGCAGTCGCTTC
ACGTTCGCTCGCGTATCGGTGATTCATTCTGCTAACCAGTAAGGCAACCCCGCCAGCCTAGCCGGGTCCT
CAACGACAGGAGCACGATCATGCGCACCCGTGGGGCCGCCATGCCGGCGATAATGGCCTGCTTCTCGCCG
AAACGTTTGGTGGCGGGACCAGTGACGAAGGCTTGAGCGAGGGCGTGCAAGATTCCGAATACCGCAAGCG
ACAGGCCGATCATCGTCGCGCTCCAGCGAAAGCGGTCCTCGCCGAAAATGACCCAGAGCGCTGCCGGCAC
CTGTCCTACGAGTTGCATGATAAAGAAGACAGTCATAAGTGCGGCGACGATAGTCATGCCCCGCGCCCAC
CGGAAGGAGCTGACTGGGTTGAAGGCTCTCAAGGGCATCGGTCGAGATCCCGGTGCCTAATGAGTGAGCT
AACTTACATTAATTGCGTTGCGCTCACTGCCCGCTTTCCAGTCGGGAAACCTGTCGTGCCAGCTGCATTA
ATGAATCGGCCAACGCGCGGGGAGAGGCGGTTTGCGTATTGGGCGCCAGGGTGGTTTTTCTTTTCACCAG
TGAGACGGGCAACAGCTGATTGCCCTTCACCGCCTGGCCCTGAGAGAGTTGCAGCAAGCGGTCCACGCTG
GTTTGCCCCAGCAGGCGAAAATCCTGTTTGATGGTGGTTAACGGCGGGATATAACATGAGCTGTCTTCGG
TATCGTCGTATCCCACTACCGAGATATCCGCACCAACGCGCAGCCCGGACTCGGTAATGGCGCGCATTGC
GCCCAGCGCCATCTGATCGTTGGCAACCAGCATCGCAGTGGGAACGATGCCCTCATTCAGCATTTGCATG
GTTTGTTGAAAACCGGACATGGCACTCCAGTCGCCTTCCCGTTCCGCTATCGGCTGAATTTGATTGCGAG
TGAGATATTTATGCCAGCCAGCCAGACGCAGACGCGCCGAGACAGAACTTAATGGGCCCGCTAACAGCGC
GATTTGCTGGTGACCCAATGCGACCAGATGCTCCACGCCCAGTCGCGTACCGTCTTCATGGGAGAAAATA
ATACTGTTGATGGGTGTCTGGTCAGAGACATCAAGAAATAACGCCGGAACATTAGTGCAGGCAGCTTCCA
CAGCAATGGCATCCTGGTCATCCAGCGGATAGTTAATGATCAGCCCACTGACGCGTTGCGCGAGAAGATT
GTGCACCGCCGCTTTACAGGCTTCGACGCCGCTTCGTTCTACCATCGACACCACCACGCTGGCACCCAGT
TGATCGGCGCGAGATTTAATCGCCGCGACAATTTGCGACGGCGCGTGCAGGGCCAGACTGGAGGTGGCAA
CGCCAATCAGCAACGACTGTTTGCCCGCCAGTTGTTGTGCCACGCGGTTGGGAATGTAATTCAGCTCCGC
CATCGCCGCTTCCACTTTTTCCCGCGTTTTCGCAGAAACGTGGCTGGCCTGGTTCACCACGCGGGAAACG
GTCTGATAAGAGACACCGGCATACTCTGCGACATCGTATAACGTTACTGGTTTCACATTCACCACCCTGA
ATTGACTCTCTTCCGGGCGCTATCATGCCATACCGCGAAAGGTTTTGCGCCATTCGATGGTGTCCGGGAT
CTCGACGCTCTCCCTTATGCGACTCCTGCATTAGGAAGCAGCCCAGTAGTAGGTTGAGGCCGTTGAGCAC
CGCCGCCGCAAGGAATGGTGCATGCAAGGAGATGGCGCCCAACAGTCCCCCGGCCACGGGGCCTGCCACC
ATACCCACGCCGAAACAAGCGCTCATGAGCCCGAAGTGGCGAGCCCGATCTTCCCCATCGGTGATGTCGG
CGATATAGGCGCCAGCAACCGCACCTGTGGCGCCGGTGATGCCGGCCACGATGCGTCCGGCGTAGAGGAT
CGAGATCTCGATCCCGCGAAATTAATACGACTCACTATAGGGGAATTGTGAGCGGATAACAATTCCCCTC
TAGATTAGAAGGAGATATACCATGAAAGAAACCGCTGCTGCTAAATTCGAACGCCAGCACATGGACAGCA
GCGCTTGGAGCCACCCGCAGTTCGAAAAAGGTGGAGGTTCTGGCGGTGGATCGGGAGGTTCAGCGTGGAG
CCACCCGCAGTTCGAGAAAACCGCGGGTCTGGAAGTTCTGTTCCAGGGGCCCATGGACTAATGAGGTACC
GGATCCGAATTCGAGCTCCGTCGACAAGCTTGATATCGAATTCCTGCAGCCCAAACTGCAGTTGACAACA
TAAAAACTTTGTGTTATACTTGTAACGTAAGGAGGTAATGATTCAGTTTAAGGTTTACACCTATAAAAGA
GAGAGCCGTTATCGTCTGTTTGTGGATGTACAGAGTGATATTATTGACACGCCCGGGCGACGGATGGTGA
TCCCCCTGGCCAGTGCACGTCTGCTGTCAGATAAAGTCTCCCGTGAACTTTACCCGGTGGTGCATATCGG
GGATGAAAGCTGGCGCATGATGACCACCGATATGGCCAGTGTGCCGGTCTCCGTTATCGGGGAAGAAGTG
GCTGATCTCAGCCACCGCGAAAATGACATCAAAAACGCCATTAACCTGATGTTCTGGGGAATATAAGCTT
GCGGCCGCACTCGAGCATCATCATCATCACCACCACCACCACCACTGAGATCCGGCTGCTAACAAAGCCC
GAAAGGAAGCTGAGTTGGCTGCTGCCACCGCTGAGCAATAACTAGCATAACCCCTTGGGGCCTCTAAACG
GGTCTTGAGGGGTTTTTTGCTGAAAGGAGGAACTATATCCGGAT
Features (pLannotate 1.2.2; 21 found; start..end, strand, type, name):
     12..467     +  rep_origin     f1 ori (sequence partly withheld): f1 bacteriophage origin of replication; arrow indicates direction of (+) strand synthesis
    494..551     +  promoter       AmpR promoter (fragment): bla
    560..1375    -  CDS            KanR: aminoglycoside phosphotransferase; aph(3')-Ia; confers resistance to kanamycin in bacteria or G418 (Geneticin®) in eukaryotes
   1497..2085    +  rep_origin     ori: high-copy-number ColE1/pMB1/pBR322/pUC origin of replication
   2271..2413    -  misc_feature   bom: basis of mobility region from pBR322
   2515..2706    -  CDS            rop: Rop protein, which maintains plasmids at low copy number; rop
   2723..3103    +  CDS            YPB1_ECOLX: Protein predicted: Swiss-Prot protein existence level 4. From Escherichia coli.
   3175..3466    -  CDS            TcR (fragment): tetracycline efflux protein; tet; confers resistance to tetracycline
   3481..3502    -  protein_bind   CAP binding site: CAP binding activates transcription in the presence of cAMP. E. coli catabolite activator protein
   3515..4597    -  CDS            lacI: lac repressor; lacI; The lac repressor binds to the lac operator to inhibit transcription in E. coli. This inhibition can be relieved by adding lactose or isopropyl-β-D-thiogalactopyranoside (IPTG).
   4598..4675    -  promoter       lacI promoter: lacI
   4683..4962    -  CDS            TcR (fragment): tetracycline efflux protein; tet; confers resistance to tetracycline
   4984..5002    +  promoter       T7 promoter: promoter for bacteriophage T7 RNA polymerase
   5003..5027    +  protein_bind   lac operator: The lac repressor binds to the lac operator to inhibit transcription in E. coli. This inhibition can be relieved by adding lactose or isopropyl-β-D-thiogalactopyranoside (IPTG). lac repressor encoded by lacI
   5056..5100    +  CDS            S-Tag: affinity and epitope tag derived from pancreatic ribonuclease A
   5101..5190    +  CDS            Twin-Strep-tag: two Strep-Tag®II moieties connected by a linker for enhanced binding to Strep-Tactin®, an engineered form of streptavidin (Schmidt et al., 2013)
   5262..5293    -  misc_feature   MCS (fragment): pBluescript multiple cloning site
   5355..5657    +  CDS            ccdB: CcdB, a bacterial toxin that poisons DNA gyrase; ccdB; Plasmids containing the ccdB gene cannot be propagated in standard E. coli strains.
   5689..5706    +  CDS            9xHis (fragment): 9xHis affinity tag
   5716..5765    +  CDS            SET1 (fragment): solubility-enhancement tag derived from T7 phage gene 10B
   5773..5820    +  terminator     T7 terminator: transcription terminator for bacteriophage T7 RNA polymerase
