[The description below was written by a language model from this plasmid's Addgene catalogue record and pLannotate feature annotations shown in this document.]
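Description:
pCoofy36 is an empty bacterial expression backbone of 5,845 bp, derived from a pET-type vector (via pCoofy34) and designed for ligation-independent parallel cloning of open reading frames. It is propagated in E. coli under kanamycin selection (aph(3')-Ia). Replication relies on a ColE1/pMB1-type origin accompanied by the rop gene and the bom region, consistent with the low copy number listed in the record. An f1 origin is also present. The annotated tetracycline-resistance and AmpR promoter fragments appear to be nonfunctional remnants of the pBR322-derived lineage.

The expression cassette is driven by a T7 promoter followed by a lac operator, and the plasmid carries its own lacI gene. Transcription therefore depends on a host supplying T7 RNA polymerase and is repressed until relieved by IPTG or lactose. Downstream lies an N-terminal S-tag fused to a Twin-Strep (OneStrep) tag, then a ccdB cassette, then a C-terminal polyhistidine tag, and finally the T7 terminator. The catalogue lists the histidine tag as His10, while the automated annotation detects it only as a partial 9xHis match. The short hit to a T7 gene 10B solubility tag just before the terminator is a fragment and probably not a functional element.

The ccdB gene encodes a gyrase poison that kills standard E. coli strains, so it acts as a negative-selection placeholder. Replacing it with a gene of interest allows recombinant clones to survive, whereas uncut or parental vector is eliminated, giving low-background cloning. The unmodified plasmid must therefore be kept in a ccdB-tolerant strain. The resulting constructs express a target protein flanked by dual affinity tags, which suits tandem purification and detection.
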