Addgene plasmid #43994: pCoofy36
Purpose: (Empty Backbone)
Depositing lab: Sabine Suppmann. Depositing organization: Max Planck Institute of Biochemistry. Publication: A new method to customize protein expression vectors for fast, efficient and background free parallel cloning. Scholz J, Besir H, Strasser C, Suppmann S. BMC Biotechnol. 2013 Feb 14;13(1):12. 10.1186/1472-6750-13-12 PubMed 23410102.
Backbone
  Vector backbone: pET, pCoofy34
  Backbone manufacturer: Novagen
  Backbone size (bp): 5845
  Modifications to backbone: Insertion of Llp-ccdB
  Vector type: Bacterial Expression
  Promoter: T7
  Tag / fusion protein: S-OneStrep (N terminal on backbone); His10 (C terminal on backbone)
Growth in bacteria
  Bacterial resistance: Kanamycin, 50 μg/mL
  Growth temperature: 37°C
  Growth strain: DB3.1
  Growth instructions: ccdB Survival cells are NOT suitable for the unmodified plasmid containing the ccdB gene. The plasmid is provided in the recommended DB3.1 strain.
  Copy number: Low Copy
Gene/Insert
  Cloning method: Ligation Independent Cloning
  Sequencing primers: 5′ 5' TAATACGACTCACTATAGGG 3'; 3′ 5' GCTAGTTATTGCTCAGCGG 3'
Terms and licenses: Academic/Nonprofit Terms; Industry Terms: Not Available to Industry
Depositor comments: Test each preparation of the plasmid by transforming it into non-resistant cells (ex. DH5a) to ensure negative selection by ccdB kills all the transformed cells as expected.
How to cite: pCoofy36 was a gift from Sabine Suppmann (Addgene plasmid # 43994 ; http://n2t.net/addgene:43994 ; RRID:Addgene_43994)
