>Addgene plasmid #43994 | pCoofy36 | addgene partial sequence | sequence record 62769 | pBRrevBam 5'-GGTGATGTCGGCGATATAGG-3'
GCCGGCCACGATGCGTCCGGCGTAGAGGATCGAGATCTCGATCCCGCGAAATTAATACGACTCACTATAG
GGGAATTGTGAGCGGATAACAATTCCCCTCTAGATTAGAAGGAGATATACCATGAAAGAAACCGCTGCTG
CTAAATTCGAACGCCAGCACATGGACAGCAGCGCTTGGAGCCACCCGCAGTTCGAAAAAGGTGGAGGTTC
TGGCGGTGGATCGGGAGGTTCAGCGTGGAGCCACCCGCAGTTCGAGAAAACCGCGGGTCTGGAAGTTCTG
TTCCAGGGGCCCATGGACTAATGAGGTACCGGATCCGAATTCGAGCTCCGTCGACAAGCTTGATATCGAA
TTCCTGCAGCCCAAACTGCAGTTGACAACATAAAAACTTTGTGTTATACTTGTAACGTAAGGAGGTAATG
ATTCAGTTTAAGGTTTACACCTATAAAAGAGAGAGCCGTTATCGTCTGTTTGTGGATGTACAGAGTGATA
TTATTGACACGCCCGGGCGACGGATGGTGATCCCCCTGGCCAGTGCACGTCTGCTGTCAGATAAAGTCTC
CCGTGAACTTTACCCGGTGGTGCATATCGGGGATGAAAGCTGGCGCATGATGACCACCGATATGGCCAGT
GTGCCGGTCTCCGTTATCGGGGAAGAAGTGGCTGATCTCAGCCACCGCGAAAATGACATCAAAAACGCCA
TTAACCTGATGTTCTGGGGAATATAAGCTTGCGGCCGCACTCGAGCATCATCATCATCACCACCACCACC
ACCACTGAGATCCGGCTGCTAACAAAGCCCGAAAGGAAGCTGAGTTGGCTGCTGCCACCGCTGAGCAATA
ACTAGCATAACCCCTTGGGGCCTCTAAACGGGTCTTGAGGGGTTTTTTGCTGAAAGGAGGAACTATATCC
GGATTGGCGAATGGGACGCGCCCTGTAGCGGCGCATTA
